Addgene plasmid #147054: pRSFDuetG-DmXRN1_1312-1355-DmDCP1_1-127_N
Purpose: Bacterial Expression of DmXRN1_1312-1355-DmDCP1_1-127
Depositing lab: Elisa Izaurralde. Depositing organization: Max Planck Institute for Developmental Biology. Publication: A direct interaction between DCP1 and XRN1 couples mRNA decapping to 5' exonucleolytic degradation. Braun JE, Truffault V, Boland A, Huntzinger E, Chang CT, Haas G, Weichenrieder O, Coles M, Izaurralde E. Nat Struct Mol Biol. 2012 Dec;19(12):1324-31. doi: 10.1038/nsmb.2413. Epub 2012 Nov 11. PubMed 23142987.
Backbone
  Vector backbone: Unknown
  Vector type: Bacterial Expression
Growth in bacteria
  Bacterial resistance: Kanamycin, 50 μg/mL
  Growth temperature: 37°C
  Growth strain: DH5alpha
  Copy number: Low Copy
Gene/Insert
  Gene/Insert name: DmXRN1_1312-1355-DmDCP1_1-127
  Species: D. melanogaster (fly)
  Entrez Gene: pcm (a.k.a. Dmel_CG3291, CG3291, DmXrn1, Dmel\CG3291, Pcm, XRN1, XRN1/pcm, Xrn1, Xrn1p)
  Cloning method: Unknown
Terms and licenses: Academic/Nonprofit Terms; Industry Terms: Not Available to Industry
Depositor comments: Plasmids from this collection were made available to the research community and donated after the lab closed. Please note that the sequence provided by the depositing laboratory may be theoretical/predicted or based on Sanger sequencing results. There may be discrepancies between sequencing results obtained by Addgene and the depositor sequence. If an Addgene verified sequence is not available, please contact before placing your order to request that our lab fully sequence the plasmid.
How to cite: pRSFDuetG-DmXRN1_1312-1355-DmDCP1_1-127_N was a gift from Elisa Izaurralde (Addgene plasmid # 147054 ; http://n2t.net/addgene:147054 ; RRID:Addgene_147054)
