[The description below was written by a language model from this plasmid's Addgene catalogue record and pLannotate feature annotations shown in this document.]
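Description:
pRSFDuetG-DmXRN1_1312-1355-DmDCP1_1-127_N is a 5,002-nt bacterial expression plasmid for co-producing two Drosophila melanogaster protein fragments in E. coli. The catalogue lists the backbone as unknown, but the name and annotated features point to an RSFDuet-type dual-cassette vector. It has an RSF1030 origin (recorded as low copy), which is compatible with other common origins in co-transformation, and a kanamycin resistance gene for selection. It also carries lacI with its own promoter and two T7 promoter/lac operator units. Expression therefore depends on a host supplying T7 RNA polymerase and is induced with IPTG.

The first T7/lac operator unit spans the plasmid origin and is followed by a T7 gene 10 ribosome binding site. The roughly 280 nt between that site and the second T7 promoter carry no annotation. This gap is the likely position of the short XRN1 fragment (residues 1312–1355, from the pcm gene), although the feature table does not confirm it. The second cassette encodes Schistosoma japonicum GST followed by a coding region that the software matched by homology to human DCP1B. That region presumably corresponds to the fly DCP1 residues 1–127 named in the record, which would give an N-terminal GST fusion, consistent with the "G" in the vector name. Downstream lie S-tag and SET1 fragments from the vector's cloning region and a T7 terminator; whether the S-tag is translated is not stated. The short TcR and AmpR promoter fragments appear to be backbone remnants.

The construct comes from work on the direct DCP1–XRN1 interaction that couples mRNA decapping to 5' exonucleolytic decay. It is suited to co-expressing and GST-purifying the complex for binding or structural studies. The depositor sequence may be theoretical rather than fully verified.
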