Features (pLannotate 1.2.2; 19 found; start..end, strand, type, name):
      3..27      +  protein_bind   lac operator: The lac repressor binds to the lac operator to inhibit transcription in E. coli. This inhibition can be relieved by adding lactose or isopropyl-β-D-thiogalactopyranoside (IPTG). lac repressor encoded by lacI
     42..64      +  RBS            RBS: efficient ribosome binding site from bacteriophage T7 gene 10 (Olins and Rangwala, 1989)
    349..367     +  promoter       T7 promoter: promoter for bacteriophage T7 RNA polymerase
    368..392     +  protein_bind   lac operator: The lac repressor binds to the lac operator to inhibit transcription in E. coli. This inhibition can be relieved by adding lactose or isopropyl-β-D-thiogalactopyranoside (IPTG). lac repressor encoded by lacI
    438..1091    +  CDS            GST26_SCHJA: Experimental evidence at protein level: Swiss-Prot protein existence level 1. GST isoenzymes appear to play a central role in the parasite detoxification system. Other functions are also suspected including a role in increasing the solubility of haematin in the parasite gut. From Schistosoma japonicum (Blood fluke).
   1161..1526    +  CDS            DCP1B (fragment): DCP1B_HUMAN - Experimental evidence at protein level: Swiss-Prot protein existence level 1. May play a role in the degradation of mRNAs, both in normal mRNA turnover and in nonsense-mediated mRNA decay. May remove the 7- methyl guanine cap structure from mRNA molecules, yielding a 5'- phosphorylated mRNA fragment and 7m-GDP (By similarity). From Homo sapiens (Human).
   1539..1580    +  CDS            S-Tag (fragment): affinity and epitope tag derived from pancreatic ribonuclease A
   1610..1627    +  CDS            SET1 (fragment): solubility-enhancement tag derived from T7 phage gene 10B
   1635..1682    +  terminator     T7 terminator: transcription terminator for bacteriophage T7 RNA polymerase
   1846..1903    +  promoter       AmpR promoter (fragment): bla
   1912..2727    -  CDS            KanR: aminoglycoside phosphotransferase; aph(3')-Ia; confers resistance to kanamycin in bacteria or G418 (Geneticin®) in eukaryotes
   2728..2819    -  promoter       AmpR promoter: bla
   2835..3584    -  rep_origin     RSF ori: Plasmids containing the RSF 1030 origin of replication can be propagated in E. coli cells that contain additional plasmids with compatible origins.
   3667..3731    -  CDS            TcR (fragment): tetracycline efflux protein; tet; confers resistance to tetracycline
   3746..3767    -  protein_bind   CAP binding site: CAP binding activates transcription in the presence of cAMP. E. coli catabolite activator protein
   3780..4862    -  CDS            lacI: lac repressor; lacI; The lac repressor binds to the lac operator to inhibit transcription in E. coli. This inhibition can be relieved by adding lactose or isopropyl-β-D-thiogalactopyranoside (IPTG).
   4863..4940    -  promoter       lacI promoter: lacI
   4948..4983    -  CDS            TcR (fragment): tetracycline efflux protein; tet; confers resistance to tetracycline
   4986..2       +  promoter       T7 promoter (across the origin): promoter for bacteriophage T7 RNA polymerase
>Addgene plasmid #147054 | pRSFDuetG-DmXRN1_1312-1355-DmDCP1_1-127_N | depositor full sequence | sequence record 289501 | Full Sequence
GGGGAATTGTGAGCGGATAACAATTCCCCTGTAGAAATAATTTTGTTTAACTTTAATAAGGAGATATACC
ATGGGCAGCAGCCATCACCATCATCACCACAGCGCGGGTCTGGAAGTTCTGTTCCAGGGGCCCCAGGATC
CGCTCCAGGAGGCGGTGCAGCAGCAACGTCCGCCACTACTTCAACAGCAAAGAGCTCCGTTTCCCGGACA
AATGCCCAATCTACCCAAGCCACCGCTCTTCTGGCAGCAAGAGGCGCAGAAGCAGGAGGCGCTGTAGAAG
CTTGCGGCCGCATAATGCTTAAGTCGAACAGAAAGTAATCGTATTGTACACGGCCGCATAATCGAAATTA
ATACGACTCACTATAGGGGAATTGTGAGCGGATAACAATTCCCCATCTTAGTATATTAGTTAAGTATAAG
AAGGAGATATACATAATATGTCCCCTATACTAGGTTATTGGAAAATTAAGGGCCTTGTGCAACCCACTCG
ACTTCTTTTGGAATATCTTGAAGAAAAATATGAAGAGCATTTGTATGAGCGCGATGAAGGTGATAAATGG
CGAAACAAAAAGTTTGAATTGGGTTTGGAGTTTCCCAATCTTCCTTATTATATTGATGGTGATGTTAAAT
TAACACAGTCTATGGCCATCATACGTTATATAGCTGACAAGCACAACATGTTGGGTGGTTGTCCAAAAGA
GCGTGCAGAGATTTCAATGCTTGAAGGAGCGGTTTTGGATATTAGATACGGTGTTTCGAGAATTGCATAT
AGTAAAGACTTTGAAACTCTCAAAGTTGATTTTCTTAGCAAGCTACCTGAAATGCTGAAAATGTTCGAAG
ATCGTTTATGTCATAAAACATATTTAAATGGTGATCATGTAACCCATCCTGACTTCATGTTGTATGACGC
TCTTGATGTTGTTTTATACATGGACCCAATGTGCCTGGATGCGTTCCCAAAATTAGTTTGTTTTAAAAAA
CGTATTGAAGCTATCCCACAAATTGATAAGTACTTGAAATCCAGCAAGTATATAGCATGGCCTTTGCAGG
GCTGGCAAGCCACGTTTGGTGGTGGCGACCATCCTCCAAAATCGGATCTGGAAGTTCTGTTCCAGGGGCC
CCATATGGCAGATCTCATGGCCGACGAGAGCATCACGCGAATGAACCTGGCGGCCATCAAGAAGATCGAC
CCGTACGCCAAGGAGATCGTGGATTCGTCCTCGCACGTCGCCTTCTACACGTTCAACTCGTCGCAGAACG
AGTGGGAAAAGACCGATGTGGAGGGAGCCTTCTTCATATACCACCGCAACGCGGAGCCCTTTCACAGCAT
CTTCATCAACAACCGACTGAACACCACGTCCTTCGTGGAGCCCATCACCGGCAGCCTGGAGCTGCAGTCG
CAGCCGCCGTTCCTGCTCTACCGCAACGAGCGCTCGCGCATCCGCGGCTTCTGGTTCTACAACAGCGAGG
AGTGCGACCGCATCAGCGGCTTGGTGAACGGGCTGCTCAAGTCCAAGTAGGGTACCCTCGAGTCTGGTAA
AGAAACCGCTGCTGCGAAATTTGAACGCCAGCACATGGACTCGTCTACTAGCGCAGCTTAATTAACCTAG
GCTGCTGCCACCGCTGAGCAATAACTAGCATAACCCCTTGGGGCCTCTAAACGGGTCTTGAGGGGTTTTT
TGCTGAAACCTCAGGCATTTGAGAAGCACACGGTCACACTGCTTCCGGTAGTCAATAAACCGGTAAACCA
GCAATAGACATAAGCGGCTATTTAACGACCCTGCCCTGAACCGACGACAAGCTGACGACCGGGTCTCCGC
AAGTGGCACTTTTCGGGGAAATGTGCGCGGAACCCCTATTTGTTTATTTTTCTAAATACATTCAAATATG
TATCCGCTCATGAATTAATTCTTAGAAAAACTCATCGAGCATCAAATGAAACTGCAATTTATTCATATCA
GGATTATCAATACCATATTTTTGAAAAAGCCGTTTCTGTAATGAAGGAGAAAACTCACCGAGGCAGTTCC
ATAGGATGGCAAGATCCTGGTATCGGTCTGCGATTCCGACTCGTCCAACATCAATACAACCTATTAATTT
CCCCTCGTCAAAAATAAGGTTATCAAGTGAGAAATCACCATGAGTGACGACTGAATCCGGTGAGAATGGC
AAAAGTTTATGCATTTCTTTCCAGACTTGTTCAACAGGCCAGCCATTACGCTCGTCATCAAAATCACTCG
CATCAACCAAACCGTTATTCATTCGTGATTGCGCCTGAGCGAGACGAAATACGCGGTCGCTGTTAAAAGG
ACAATTACAAACAGGAATCGAATGCAACCGGCGCAGGAACACTGCCAGCGCATCAACAATATTTTCACCT
GAATCAGGATATTCTTCTAATACCTGGAATGCTGTTTTCCCGGGGATCGCAGTGGTGAGTAACCATGCAT
CATCAGGAGTACGGATAAAATGCTTGATGGTCGGAAGAGGCATAAATTCCGTCAGCCAGTTTAGTCTGAC
CATCTCATCTGTAACATCATTGGCAACGCTACCTTTGCCATGTTTCAGAAACAACTCTGGCGCATCGGGC
TTCCCATACAATCGATAGATTGTCGCACCTGATTGCCCGACATTATCGCGAGCCCATTTATACCCATATA
AATCAGCATCCATGTTGGAATTTAATCGCGGCCTAGAGCAAGACGTTTCCCGTTGAATATGGCTCATACT
CTTCCTTTTTCAATATTATTGAAGCATTTATCAGGGTTATTGTCTCATGAGCGGATACATATTTGAATGT
ATTTAGAAAAATAAACAAATAGGCATGCAGCGCTCTTCCGCTTCCTCGCTCACTGACTCGCTACGCTCGG
TCGTTCGACTGCGGCGAGCGGTGTCAGCTCACTCAAAAGCGGTAATACGGTTATCCACAGAATCAGGGGA
TAAAGCCGGAAAGAACATGTGAGCAAAAAGCAAAGCACCGGAAGAAGCCAACGCCGCAGGCGTTTTTCCA
TAGGCTCCGCCCCCCTGACGAGCATCACAAAAATCGACGCTCAAGCCAGAGGTGGCGAAACCCGACAGGA
CTATAAAGATACCAGGCGTTTCCCCCTGGAAGCTCCCTCGTGCGCTCTCCTGTTCCGACCCTGCCGCTTA
CCGGATACCTGTCCGCCTTTCTCCCTTCGGGAAGCGTGGCGCTTTCTCATAGCTCACGCTGTTGGTATCT
CAGTTCGGTGTAGGTCGTTCGCTCCAAGCTGGGCTGTGTGCACGAACCCCCCGTTCAGCCCGACCGCTGC
GCCTTATCCGGTAACTATCGTCTTGAGTCCAACCCGGTAAGACACGACTTATCGCCACTGGCAGCAGCCA
TTGGTAACTGATTTAGAGGACTTTGTCTTGAAGTTATGCACCTGTTAAGGCTAAACTGAAAGAACAGATT
TTGGTGAGTGCGGTCCTCCAACCCACTTACCTTGGTTCAAAGAGTTGGTAGCTCAGCGAACCTTGAGAAA
ACCACCGTTGGTAGCGGTGGTTTTTCTTTATTTATGAGATGATGAATCAATCGGTCTATCAAGTCAACGA
ACAGCTATTCCGTTACTCTAGATTTCAGTGCAATTTATCTCTTCAAATGTAGCACCTGAAGTCAGCCCCA
TACGATATAAGTTGTAATTCTCATGTTAGTCATGCCCCGCGCCCACCGGAAGGAGCTGACTGGGTTGAAG
GCTCTCAAGGGCATCGGTCGAGATCCCGGTGCCTAATGAGTGAGCTAACTTACATTAATTGCGTTGCGCT
CACTGCCCGCTTTCCAGTCGGGAAACCTGTCGTGCCAGCTGCATTAATGAATCGGCCAACGCGCGGGGAG
AGGCGGTTTGCGTATTGGGCGCCAGGGTGGTTTTTCTTTTCACCAGTGAGACGGGCAACAGCTGATTGCC
CTTCACCGCCTGGCCCTGAGAGAGTTGCAGCAAGCGGTCCACGCTGGTTTGCCCCAGCAGGCGAAAATCC
TGTTTGATGGTGGTTAACGGCGGGATATAACATGAGCTGTCTTCGGTATCGTCGTATCCCACTACCGAGA
TGTCCGCACCAACGCGCAGCCCGGACTCGGTAATGGCGCGCATTGCGCCCAGCGCCATCTGATCGTTGGC
AACCAGCATCGCAGTGGGAACGATGCCCTCATTCAGCATTTGCATGGTTTGTTGAAAACCGGACATGGCA
CTCCAGTCGCCTTCCCGTTCCGCTATCGGCTGAATTTGATTGCGAGTGAGATATTTATGCCAGCCAGCCA
GACGCAGACGCGCCGAGACAGAACTTAATGGGCCCGCTAACAGCGCGATTTGCTGGTGACCCAATGCGAC
CAGATGCTCCACGCCCAGTCGCGTACCGTCTTCATGGGAGAAAATAATACTGTTGATGGGTGTCTGGTCA
GAGACATCAAGAAATAACGCCGGAACATTAGTGCAGGCAGCTTCCACAGCAATGGCATCCTGGTCATCCA
GCGGATAGTTAATGATCAGCCCACTGACGCGTTGCGCGAGAAGATTGTGCACCGCCGCTTTACAGGCTTC
GACGCCGCTTCGTTCTACCATCGACACCACCACGCTGGCACCCAGTTGATCGGCGCGAGATTTAATCGCC
GCGACAATTTGCGACGGCGCGTGCAGGGCCAGACTGGAGGTGGCAACGCCAATCAGCAACGACTGTTTGC
CCGCCAGTTGTTGTGCCACGCGGTTGGGAATGTAATTCAGCTCCGCCATCGCCGCTTCCACTTTTTCCCG
CGTTTTCGCAGAAACGTGGCTGGCCTGGTTCACCACGCGGGAAACGGTCTGATAAGAGACACCGGCATAC
TCTGCGACATCGTATAACGTTACTGGTTTCACATTCACCACCCTGAATTGACTCTCTTCCGGGCGCTATC
ATGCCATACCGCGAAAGGTTTTGCGCCATTCGATGGTGTCCGGGATCTCGACGCTCTCCCTTATGCGACT
CCTGCATTAGGAAATTAATACGACTCACTATA
